>Addgene plasmid #215268 | GB4655 | addgene full sequence | sequence record 440690 | Addgene NGS Result
GGAGAGTGGTCTTGGGAGAGCGATGCGTCTTTTCCGATGAACCGTTCCAGCAAAAAAGACTAAGCGATGC
GTCTTTTCCGCTGAACCGTTCCAGCAAAAAAGACTAAGCGATGCGTCTTTTCCGCTGAACCGTTCCAGCA
AAAAAGACTAGGAGAGCGATGCGTCTTTTCCGCTGAACCGTTCCAGCAAAAAAGACTATCCCGTCCTAAT
ACCTCTACGTGCAAGCAGTATAAAAACAAAATACATAAACATAACTAAAATCTCATATCGTTGTAATTGT
CATATACTAGTGGTAATTAAGTCCAGTTACACTTGTGCCCCAACTGGGGTAACCTTTGAGTTCTCTCAGT
TGGGGGCGTAGCTGCTTTAATGAGATATGCGAGAAGCCTATGATCGCATGATATTTGCTTTCAATTCTGT
TGTGCACGTTGTAAAAAACCTGAGCATGTGTAGCTCAGATCCTTACCGCCGGTTTCGGTTCATTCTAATG
AATATATCACCGTTACTATCGTATTTTTATGAATAATATTCTCCGTTCAATTTACTGATTGTACCCTACT
ACTTATATGTACAATATTAAAATGAAAACAATATATTGTGCTGAATAGGTTTATAGCGACATCTATGATA
GAGCGCCACAATAACAAACAATTGCGTTTTATTATTACAAATCCAATTTTAAAAAAAGCGGCAGAACCGG
TCAAACCTAAAAGACTGATTACATAAATCTTATTCAAATTTCAAAAGTGCCCCAGGGGCTAGTATCTACG
ACACACCGAGCGGCGAACTAATAACGCTCACTGAAGGGAACTCCGGTTCCCCGCCGGCGCGCATGGGTGA
GATTCCTTGAAGTTGAGTATTGGCCGTCCGCTCTACCGAAAGTTACGGGCACCATTCAACCCGGTCCAGC
ACGGCGGCCGGGTAACCGACTTGCTGCCCCGAGAATTATGCAGCATTTTTTTGGTGTATGTGGGCCCCAA
ATGAAGTGCAGGTCAAACCTTGACAGTGACGACAAATCGTTGGGCGGGTCCAGGGCGAATTTTGCGACAA
CATGTCGAGGCTCAGCAGCGGTGCGGGTGCCAGGGCGTGCCCTTGGGCTCCCCGGGCGCGTACTCCACAA
GGTTAAATTTGCTGACTCTTTTTTACCTTTCATTTCTGAAAAATGAACTCAAGTAAAAATCCTCCTTCTA
CTCTCCTTGATGTTTTCTTGGATACCGCAAGAAACTTGGATACAGCAAGCAGAAATGTGCTCGAGTGTGG
TGAACATCGATGGAGTTACAGAGAACTGGATACAGTGTCCTCAGCTCTCGCCCAGCATCTTCGATACACG
GTGGGGCTGTCCCCTACTGTCGCAGTGATCAGCGAGAATCACCCGTACATATTGGCCCTCATGCTCGCTG
TATGGAAATTGGGCGGTACCTTCGCTCCGATAGATGTCCACAGCCCTGCAGAACTGGTTGCCGGGATGCT
TAACATAGTCTCACCGTCTTGCCTGGTCATCCCGTCATCAGACGTAACAAACCAGACCCTTGCATGTGAT
CTTAACATTCCAGTGGTTGCATTTCATCCTCACCAAAGCACAATCCCGGAACTGAACAAAAAGTACCTGA
CGGACAGTCAAATCAGCCCTGATCTCCCATTCCCCGATCCCAACCGTCCGGCTCTTTACCTGTTCACTTC
TTCTGCTACGAGTAGATCCAACTTGAAGTGCGTGCCCCTGACCCACACCTTCATACTGAGAAATAGCCTG
TCAAAGAGGGCCTGGTGCAAAAGAATGAGGCCAGAAACAGATTTCGATGGTATAAGGGTTTTAGGATGGG
CACCATGGAGTCATGTTCTGGCTCACATGCAAGATATAGGGCCCCTTACACTCCTGAATGCTGGATGTTA
CGTCTTTGCAACGACACCGAGCACATATCCAACCGAGTTGAAGGACGATAGGGATGTCATTTCTTGCGCC
GCAAATGCAGTTATGTACAAGGGGGTTAAGTCCTTCGCCTGTCTCCCGTTTGTGCTGGGAGGCCTTAAGG
CCCTGTGTGAGTCCGAGCCGTCCGTCAAAGCACAATTACAGGTCGAGGAGCGAGCACAGTTGTTAAAGAG
CTTACAACACATGAAGATTCTTGAATGTGGTGGCGCTATGCTCGAAGTTTCAGTGGCTTCTTGGGCTATC
GAGAATCGTATTCCCATTAGTATAGGAATCGGTATGACCGAAACTGGCGGAGCCTTGTTCGCTGGACCCG
TTCAAGCAATCCAAACGGGATTTAGTTCAGAGGACAAGTTTATTGAGGATGCCACATATCTCCTTGTCAA
AGACGATTACGAGTCACACGCAGAAGAGGACATCAATGAAGGCGAACTGGTTGTTAAAAGCCGAATGCTG
CCAAGGGGTTATCTGGGGTATAACGATCCATCCTTCTCAGTGGACGATGCAGGGTGGGTTACCTTCAAAA
CAGGCGACAGGTACTCCGTGACCCCGGATGGTAAGTTTTCTTGGTTAGGAAGGAATACAGACTTTATACA
GATGACAAGCGGTGAGACTCTCGATCCCAGGCCCATCGAAAGTTTGCTTTGCGAGTCCTCCCTTATATCA
AGAGCCTGTGTAATAGGCGATAAGTTCCTGAATGGGCCCGCCACAGCAGTGTGTGCCATAATAGAATTGG
AGCCGACTACGGTAGAGAAAGGTCAGGCCCATAGCAGGGACATAGCCCGAATTTTTGCCCCCATAAACCG
TGATTTGCCTCCTCCTTTAAGAATCGCCTGGAGCCACGTCCTCGTGCTCCAACCCAGTGAAAAAATACCG
ATGACCAAAAAAGGAACGATCTTCCGTAAGAAGATCGAACAAGTCTTTGGTAGTGCACTTGGTGGGTCCT
CAGGTGACAATTCCCAAGCAACCACTGATGCATCAGTCGTCCGTCGAGATGAACTGTCAAACACTGTTAA
GCATATCATATCACGTGTTCTGGGCGTGAGCGACGACGAGTTGCTGTGGACTCTCTCATTTGCCGAACTT
GGAATGACCTCCGCCCTTGCAACGAGAATTGCCAATGAATTGAATGAGGTTTTAGTAGGGGTCAATCTGC
CTATCAATGCATGTTATATACACGTTGACTTACCATCCCTGTCAAATGCAGTATATGCCAAACTGGCTCA
CTTGAAACTCCCTGACAGAACACCAGAGCCGCGTAAGGCACCGGTTGAGAATCCTGGCGGAAAAGAGATC
GTAATAGTGGGACAAGCATTTAGACTTCCAGGCTCTATTAATGACGTGGCTAGTCTCCGTGACGCTTTTC
TGGCCCGTCAAGCAAGTTCAATCATTACAGAAATACCACCAGACAGATGGGATCACGCATCCTTCTACCC
GAAGGACATACGTTTCAACAAGGCCGGCTTAGTGGACATTGCTAACTACGACCACAGTTTCTTCGGCTTG
ACGGCTACAGAAGCTCTTTACTTATCTCCGACCATGAGACTCGCCCTGGAAGTTAGTTTTGAGGCCCTTG
AGAACGCAAACATTCCGGTTTCTCAGCTGAAGGGGTCACAAACAGCTGTCTACGTTGCTACCACGGATGA
CGGGTTCGAGACTCTCTTAAATGCAGAGGCTGGGTACGACGCTTACACCCGATTCTACGGTACGGGGCGT
GCAGCTTCCACGGCATCCGGCAGGATCTCATACCTGCTTGACGTTCATGGACCCAGTATAACTGTGGACA
CGGCATGTAGTGGAGGGGCTGTTTGCATTGATCAAGCTATAGACTACCTGCAATCCAGTTCAGCCGCTGA
TACCGCCATCATTTGTGCTTCTAATACTCATTGCTGGCCAGGATCATTCATGTTTCTGAGCGCCCAGGGT
ATGGTAAGCTCCGGCGGACGATGCGCTACTTTCACGACCGATGCCGACGGCTACGTACCTAGCGAGGGTG
CAGTCGCCTTCATTCTTAAAACACGTGAAGCAGCTATGAGGGACAAAGACACAATTCTGGCTACCATCAA
AGCAACACAAATTTCTCATAATGGTAGGTCCCAGGGATTAGTCGCCCCCAATGTAAATTCCCAAGCCGAC
TTGCATAGAAGCCTGCTCCAAAAAGCCGGGCTTTCACCGGCCGACATTCATTTCATCGAGGCACACGGAA
CTGGAACCTCCCTCGGAGATCTGTCCGAGATCCAAGCTATAAATGATGCATATACGAGCTCACAACCTCG
AACGGCCGGCCCGCTGATCGTTTCTGCAAGCAAGACAGTGATAGGACACACTGAACCAGCCGGTCCGTTG
GTGGGGATGCTGTCAGTACTGAACTCCTTTAAAGAGGGGGCCGTCCCTGGTTTGGCACACTTGACCGCCG
ATAACCTGAATCCCGCTCTTGATTGCAGCAGTGTTCCGTTACTCATACCTTACCAGCCCGTTCACCTGGC
AGCCCCCAAGCCTCATCGTGCTGCTGTAATGTCATATGGATTCTCTGGCACCCTCGGTGGGATCGTGCTG
GAGGCACCAGATGAGGAAAGACTCGAAGAGGAACCTCCTAATGACAAACCTATGTTGTTTGTAGTTAGTG
CAAAAACACATACTGCATTAATAGAATATCTCGGCCGATACCTTGAATTCCTCTTGCAGGCAAATCCACA
AGACTTCTGCGATATTTGTTATACTTCATGCGTTGGGCGTGAACATTATCGATACAGATTCGCATGCGTA
GCCAACGACATGGAGGATTTAATAGGACAATTGCAGAAGCGTTTAGGCTCTAAGGTCCCACCGAAACCTT
CCTACAAAAGAGGGGCCCTTGCATTCGCCTTCAGCGGTCAGGGCACACAGTTCCGAGGGATGGCTACCGA
GCTCGCAAAAGCCTATTCCGGATTCCGAAAAATAGTCTCTGATCTCGCTAAGAGGGCAAGTGAACTCTCA
GGTCACGCTATTGATCGATTTTTGTTAGCTTACGATATTGGGGCTGAAAACGTCGCCCCGGATAGCGAGG
CTGATCAAATATGTATCTTCGTATATCAATGTAGCGTGCTTCGTTGGCTTCAGACAATGGGCATTAGACC
ATCTGCTGTTATAGGGCACTCCCTCGGTGAGATTAGCGCTTCTGTCGCCGCCGGTGCATTGTCTCTGGAC
TCTGCACTGGACCTTGTTATCAGTCGAGCTCGACTGTTAAGGAGCTCTACCAATGCACCCGCCGGTATGG
CAGCCATGTCAGCATCACAGGACGAAGTTGTTGAGTTGATTGGGAAATTAGACCTTGATAAAGCAAATTC
ACTCTCTGTTTCTGTTATCAATGGTCCTCAGAATACGGTAGTAAGCGGTTCTTCAGCAGCCATTGAAAGT
ATAGTCGCACTGGCCAAAGGGCGAAAGATAAAAGCAAGTGCTCTCAACATCAACCAAGCCTTCCACTCTC
CCTACGTAGATTCTGCAGTACCAGGTTTGCGTGCTTGGTCAGAGAAGCATATTTCCTCTGCTAGACCATT
ACAGATCCCCCTGTACTCTACACTCCTTGGCGCCCAAGTAAGTGAGGGACAAATGCTGAATCCGGATCAT
TGGGTAGATCACGCAAGAAAACCTGTCCAATTCGCTCAGGCCGCCACCATTATGAAAGAAAGCTTTACCG
GAGTAATCATTGACATAGGTCCTCAAGTAGTTGCTTGGAGTTTGCTGCTCTCAAACGGACTGACATCAGT
TACCGCTCTCGCCGCAAAGCGAGGACGATCACAGCAGGTTGCCTTCCTTAGTGCTCTTGCAGATTTATAC
CAAGACTATGGTGTCGTGCCTGACTTTGTGGGATTATACGCTCAACAGGAGGACGCCAGTCGTTTAAAGA
AAACCGATATTCTGACCTATCCTTTCCAAAGGGTGAGAAGGTATCCATCTTTCATCCCGAGTCGTAGGGC
ACCTACTCATGCCCATGTCCAAGATGAGGAAACATTGTCATCTGGATCTTCCACACCCACATTGGAGAAT
ACAGATCTCGACTCCGGTAAAGAGTCTTTGATGGGACCCACACGTGGCCTTCTTCGAGTAGACGATCTGA
GAGACAGTATCGTTTCTTCTGTAAAGGATGTACTGGAGCTGAAATCAAATGAGGACTTGGACTTGTCCGA
GTCCTTGAACGCATTGGGAATGGACAGTATTATGTTCGCTCAATTACGTAAAAGGATAGGGGAGGGACTC
GGGTTATCCGTCCCGATGGTATTCCTGTCTGACGCCTTCTCAATCGGCGAGATGGTTAGTAACCTTGTAG
AACAGGCAGAGGCTAGTGAGGACAACTGAGCTTGGAATGGATCTTCGATCCCGATCGTTCAAACATTTGG
CAATAAAGTTTCTTAAGATTGAATCCTGTTGCCGGTCTTGCGACGATTATCATATAATTTCTGTTGAATT
ACGTTAAGCATGTAATAATTAACATGTAATGCATGACGTTATTTATGAGATGGGTTTTTATGATTAGAGT
CCCGCAATTATACATTTAATACGCGATAGAAAACAAAATATAGCGCGCAAACTAGGATAAATTATCGCGC
GCGGTGTCATCTATGTTACTAGATCGGGAATTGCCAAGCTAATTCTTGAAGACGAAAGGGCCTCGTGATA
CGCCTATTTTTATAGGTTAATGTCATGATAATAATGGTTTCTTAGACGTCAGGTGGCACTTTTCGGGGAA
ATGTGCGCGGAACCCCTATTTGTTTATTTTTCTAAATACATTCAAATATGTATCCGCTCATGAGACAATA
ACCCTGATAAATGCTTCAATAATGGGACCGACTCGCGCTGTCAGGAGTCTCAATGGTAACTTTACTCTTT
ATTTAACCATACATTTTTTTTTATTTTTTTCACTTTGTTCTTCATCCACTATTGTTCTTTGTTCATCTTG
AACAAAAGCTCCCTCCTTCTTTGTTCTTCATCCACCATTGTTCTTCATCAATCATTTCGCTGTCAGGAGA
CTAGAGCCAAGCTGATCTCCTTTGCCCCGGAGATCACCATGGACGACTTTCTCTATCTCTACGATCTAGG
AAGAAAGTTCGACGGAGAAGGTGACGATACCATGTTCACCACCGATAATGAGAAGATTAGCCTCTTCAAT
TTCAGAAAGAATGCTGACCCACAGATGGTTAGAGAGGCCTACGCGGCAGGTCTGATCAAGACGATCTACC
CGAGTAATAATCTCCAGGAGATCAAATACCTTCCCAAGAAGGTTAAAGATGCAGTCAAAAGATTCAGGAC
TAACTGCATCAAGAACACAGAGAAAGATATATTTCTCAAGATCAGAAGTACTATTCCAGTATGGACGATT
CAAGGCTTGCTTCATAAACCAAGGCAAGTAATAGAGATTGGAGTCTCTAAGAAAGTAGTTCCTACTGAAT
CAAAGGCCATGGAGTCAAAAATTCAGATCGAGGATCTAACAGAACTCGCCGTGAAGACTGGCGAACAGTT
CATACAGAGTCTTTTACGACTCAATGACAAGAAGAAAATCTTCGTCAACATGGTGGAGCACGACACTCTC
GTCTACTCCAAGAATATCAAAGATACAGTCTCAGAAGACCAAAGGGCTATTGAGACTTTTCAACAAAGGG
TAATATCGGGAAACCTCCTCGGATTCCATTGCCCAGCTATCTGTCACTTCATCAAAAGGACAGTAGAAAA
GGAAGGTGGCACCTACAAATGCCATCATTGCGATAAAGGAAAGGCTATCGTTCAAGATGCCCCTGCCGAC
AGTGGTCCCAAAGATGGACCCCCACCCACGAGGAGCATCGTGGAAAAAGAAGACGTTCCAACCACGTCTT
CAAAGCAAGTGGATTGATGTGATATCTCCACTGACGTAAGGGATGACGCACAATCCCACTATCCTTCGCA
AGACCCTTCCTCTATATAAGGAAGTTCATTTCATTTGGAGAGGACTCCGGTATTTTTACAACAATTACCA
CAACAAAACAAACAACAAACAACATTACAATTTACTATTCTAGTCGAAATGGCCCCAATAAGTTCCACGT
GGTCTAGGCTCATAAGGTTTGTGGCTGTGGAAACCTCCTTAGTTCACATCGGCGAGCCTATTGATGCAAC
AATGGACGTGGGCTTAGCACGTAGGGAAGGGAAGACAATACAAGCCTATGAGATCATCGGCAGTGGCTCT
GCTTTAGATCTGTCTGCCCAAGTGTCAAAGAACGTACTTACGGTCCGTGAGCTCTTAATGCCCTTGAGCC
GTGAGGAGATTAAAACGGTAAGATGCCTTGGCCTTAATTATCCCGTCCACGCCACAGAAGCCAACGTGGC
CGTGCCGAAATTCCCGAACCTTTTTTACAAACCCGTAACCTCCCTCATCGGACCAGGTGGGTTGATAACC
ATCCCTTCAGTTGTCCAACCACCTAAAGAGCACCAGAGCGATTACGAAGCCGAGTTGGTTATCGTCATCG
GTAAAGCCGCCAAAAATGTCAGTGAAGATGAAGCTCTGGACTACGTGTTGGGCTACACCGCAGCCAATGA
CATCTCATTTAGGAAACATCAGTTGGCCGTTTCTCAATGGTCATTCTCCAAGGGTTTTGATGGCACGAAT
CCCCTGGGACCGTGCCTGGTTTCTGCTTCCTCTATTCCAGATCCACAGGATATTCCGATCCAATGTAAAC
TCAACGGTGGGGTGGTGCAAAATGGAAACACTCGTGATCAGATTTTTAATGTCAAGAAAACAATCTCTTT
TTTAAGCCAAGGGACTACGTTGGAGCCTGGTTCCATAATCCTGACGGGGACGCCCGACGGAGTGGGCTTC
GTAAGAAACCCACCGCTTTATTTGAAGGACGGTGATGAAGTAATGACTTGGATCGGATCAGGTATAGGAA
CCTTAGCCAACACTGTCCGAGAGGAGCAGACTTGTTTCGCTTCAGGAGGGCACGAGTAAGCTTGGAATGG
ATCTTCGATCCCGATCGTTCAAACATTTGGCAATAAAGTTTCTTAAGATTGAATCCTGTTGCCGGTCTTG
CGACGATTATCATATAATTTCTGTTGAATTACGTTAAGCATGTAATAATTAACATGTAATGCATGACGTT
ATTTATGAGATGGGTTTTTATGATTAGAGTCCCGCAATTATACATTTAATACGCGATAGAAAACAAAATA
TAGCGCGCAAACTAGGATAAATTATCGCGCGCGGTGTCATCTATGTTACTAGATCGGGAATTGCCAAGCT
AATTCTTGAAGACGAAAGGGCCTCGTGATACGCCTATTTTTATAGGTTAATGTCATGATAATAATGGTTT
CTTAGACGTCAGGTGGCACTTTTCGGGGAAATGTGCGCGGAACCCCTATTTGTTTATTTTTCTAAATACA
TTCAAATATGTATCCGCTCATGAGACAATAACCCTGATAAATGCTTCAATAATGGGACCGACTCGCGCTG
TCAGGAGTCTCAATGGTAACTTTACTCTTTATTTAACCATACATTTTTTTTTATTTTTTTCACTTTGTTC
TTCATCCACTATTGTTCTTTGTTCATCTTGAACAAAAGCTCCCTCCTTCTTTGTTCTTCATCCACCATTG
TTCTTCATCAATCATTTCGCTGTCAGGAGACTAGAGCCAAGCTGATCTCCTTTGCCCCGGAGATCACCAT
GGACGACTTTCTCTATCTCTACGATCTAGGAAGAAAGTTCGACGGAGAAGGTGACGATACCATGTTCACC
ACCGATAATGAGAAGATTAGCCTCTTCAATTTCAGAAAGAATGCTGACCCACAGATGGTTAGAGAGGCCT
ACGCGGCAGGTCTGATCAAGACGATCTACCCGAGTAATAATCTCCAGGAGATCAAATACCTTCCCAAGAA
GGTTAAAGATGCAGTCAAAAGATTCAGGACTAACTGCATCAAGAACACAGAGAAAGATATATTTCTCAAG
ATCAGAAGTACTATTCCAGTATGGACGATTCAAGGCTTGCTTCATAAACCAAGGCAAGTAATAGAGATTG
GAGTCTCTAAGAAAGTAGTTCCTACTGAATCAAAGGCCATGGAGTCAAAAATTCAGATCGAGGATCTAAC
AGAACTCGCCGTGAAGACTGGCGAACAGTTCATACAGAGTCTTTTACGACTCAATGACAAGAAGAAAATC
TTCGTCAACATGGTGGAGCACGACACTCTCGTCTACTCCAAGAATATCAAAGATACAGTCTCAGAAGACC
AAAGGGCTATTGAGACTTTTCAACAAAGGGTAATATCGGGAAACCTCCTCGGATTCCATTGCCCAGCTAT
CTGTCACTTCATCAAAAGGACAGTAGAAAAGGAAGGTGGCACCTACAAATGCCATCATTGCGATAAAGGA
AAGGCTATCGTTCAAGATGCCCCTGCCGACAGTGGTCCCAAAGATGGACCCCCACCCACGAGGAGCATCG
TGGAAAAAGAAGACGTTCCAACCACGTCTTCAAAGCAAGTGGATTGATGTGATATCTCCACTGACGTAAG
GGATGACGCACAATCCCACTATCCTTCGCAAGACCCTTCCTCTATATAAGGAAGTTCATTTCATTTGGAG
AGGACTCCGGTATTTTTACAACAATTACCACAACAAAACAAACAACAAACAACATTACAATTTACTATTC
TAGTCGAAATGAGAATTAACATCTCCCTTTCATCATTATTTGAACGTCTGTCAAAGTTATCCAGCAGATC
CATTGCAATCACCTGTGGTGTCGTCTTGGCCTCCGCAATCGCTTTTCCGATAATCCGTAGGGACTATCAG
ACTTTTTTGGAAGTCGGGCCGAGTTACGCTCCGCAGAATTTCAGAGGTTACATCATAGTATGCGTGCTTT
CACTCTTTAGGCAGGAACAAAAAGGGTTGGCTATCTATGATCGACTGCCCGAAAAGCGAAGGTGGTTGGC
AGATCTCCCATTCCGAGAAGGTACGCGTCCTTCTATCACAAGTCATATCATCCAAAGACAGAGGACTCAG
CTGGTAGACCAAGAATTTGCAACCCGAGAACTCATTGATAAAGTTATACCCAGAGTTCAGGCTCGACACA
CCGATAAGACGTTTCTGTCAACCTCAAAGTTCGAATTTCATGCCAAAGCAATTTTTTTGCTGCCCAGTAT
TCCCATCAATGATCCCTTGAATATACCTTCACATGATACTGTCAGACGAACAAAAAGGGAGATCGCTCAC
ATGCACGATTACCACGACTGCACCCTGCACTTGGCTCTCGCAGCCCAGGACGGTAAAGAAGTACTTAAAA
AAGGGTGGGGCCAGAGACATCCCCTCGCTGGCCCCGGCGTGCCGGGACCTCCAACCGAATGGACGTTTTT
ATATGCACCGCGTAACGAGGAGGAAGCCAGAGTGGTCGAGATGATAGTGGAGGCCAGTATTGGTTACATG
ACAAATGACCCCGCTGGTAAAATTGTAGAGAACGCTAAGTGAGCTTGGAATGGATCTTCGATCCCGATCG
TTCAAACATTTGGCAATAAAGTTTCTTAAGATTGAATCCTGTTGCCGGTCTTGCGACGATTATCATATAA
TTTCTGTTGAATTACGTTAAGCATGTAATAATTAACATGTAATGCATGACGTTATTTATGAGATGGGTTT
TTATGATTAGAGTCCCGCAATTATACATTTAATACGCGATAGAAAACAAAATATAGCGCGCAAACTAGGA
TAAATTATCGCGCGCGGTGTCATCTATGTTACTAGATCGGGAATTGCCAAGCTAATTCTTGAAGACGAAA
GGGCCTCGTGATACGCCTATTTTTATAGGTTAATGTCATGATAATAATGGTTTCTTAGACGTCAGGTGGC
ACTTTTCGGGGAAATGTGCGCGGAACCCCTATTTGTTTATTTTTCTAAATACATTCAAATATGTATCCGC
TCATGAGACAATAACCCTGATAAATGCTTCAATAATGGGACCGACTCGCGCTGTCAGGAGACTAGAGCCA
AGCTGATCTCCTTTGCCCCGGAGATCACCATGGACGACTTTCTCTATCTCTACGATCTAGGAAGAAAGTT
CGACGGAGAAGGTGACGATACCATGTTCACCACCGATAATGAGAAGATTAGCCTCTTCAATTTCAGAAAG
AATGCTGACCCACAGATGGTTAGAGAGGCCTACGCGGCAGGTCTGATCAAGACGATCTACCCGAGTAATA
ATCTCCAGGAGATCAAATACCTTCCCAAGAAGGTTAAAGATGCAGTCAAAAGATTCAGGACTAACTGCAT
CAAGAACACAGAGAAAGATATATTTCTCAAGATCAGAAGTACTATTCCAGTATGGACGATTCAAGGCTTG
CTTCATAAACCAAGGCAAGTAATAGAGATTGGAGTCTCTAAGAAAGTAGTTCCTACTGAATCAAAGGCCA
TGGAGTCAAAAATTCAGATCGAGGATCTAACAGAACTCGCCGTGAAGACTGGCGAACAGTTCATACAGAG
TCTTTTACGACTCAATGACAAGAAGAAAATCTTCGTCAACATGGTGGAGCACGACACTCTCGTCTACTCC
AAGAATATCAAAGATACAGTCTCAGAAGACCAAAGGGCTATTGAGACTTTTCAACAAAGGGTAATATCGG
GAAACCTCCTCGGATTCCATTGCCCAGCTATCTGTCACTTCATCAAAAGGACAGTAGAAAAGGAAGGTGG
CACCTACAAATGCCATCATTGCGATAAAGGAAAGGCTATCGTTCAAGATGCCCCTGCCGACAGTGGTCCC
AAAGATGGACCCCCACCCACGAGGAGCATCGTGGAAAAAGAAGACGTTCCAACCACGTCTTCAAAGCAAG
TGGATTGATGTGATATCTCCACTGACGTAAGGGATGACGCACAATCCCACTATCCTTCGCAAGACCCTTC
CTCTATATAAGGAAGTTCATTTCATTTGGAGAGGACTCCGGTATTTTTACAACAATTACCACAACAAAAC
AAACAACAAACAACATTACAATTTACTATTCTAGTCGAAATGGCATCCTTTGAAAATAGTCTGTCCGTTT
TGATCGTCGGGGCTGGCCTTGGGGGATTAGCAGCCGCAATAGCTCTTAGGAGACAGGGCCATGTAGTAAA
GATCTATGATAGTTCCTCATTCAAAGCTGAACTGGGTGCTGGCCTTGCTGTACCTCCGAATACGCTTAGA
AGCCTTCAACAGTTAGGTTGTAATACAGAGAATTTGAACGGAGTCGACAATCTCTGCTTCACGGCCATGG
GTTACGACGGCTCCGTAGGTATGATGAATAACATGACAGACTACAGGGAGGCTTATGGCACATCCTGGAT
TATGGTTCATCGAGTGGATTTACATAATGAACTTATGCGTGTCGCACTTGATCCGGGGGGGCTGGGACCA
CCAGCAACATTACATTTAAATCACAGAGTGACCTTCTGCGACGTTGACGCATGTACGGTAACTTTTACCA
ACGGGACGACACAAAGTGCCGACTTGATCGTAGGGGCTGACGGCATACGAAGCACCATACGTAGATTCGT
CTTGGAGGAAGATGTAACTGTGCCTGCCAGCGGGATCGTCGGTTTCAGATGGCTGGTGCAAGCCGATGCC
TTAGACCCTTACCCTGAGTTAGATTGGATTGTTAAGAAGCCTCCACTCGGTGCTCGTCTGATCTCTACGC
CACAGAATCCACAGTCCGGCGTGGGGTTGGCTGACCGTCGTACAATTATCATCTACGCTTGTAGGGGTGG
CACGATGGTTAATGTGTTGGCTGTCCACGACGACGAAAGAGATCAGAATACGGCAGATTGGTCAGTGCCG
GCTTCCAAAGATGATCTCTTCCGTGTATTCCATGACTACCACCCAAGATTCAGACGTTTGCTCGAACTTG
CTCAAGATATCAATCTCTGGCAAATGAGGGTAGTTCCCGTGCTTAAAAAATGGGTGAACAAGCGTGTCTG
TTTATTAGGAGATGCCGCCCATGCTTCTCTCCCCACGCTGGGTCAAGGGTTCGGAATGGGACTGGAGGAC
GCCGTGGCACTCGGCACATTGTTACCCAAAGGAACTACGGCTTCACAGATCGAAACGAGACTGGCCGTTT
ACGAGCAATTACGAAAGGATAGGGCTGAGTTCGTAGCAGCAGAATCCTACGAGGAACAGTATGTCCCTGA
GATGCGTGGGCTCTATCTTCGTTCCAAAGAACTCCGAGATCGAGTGATGGGATATGATATTAAAGTGGAG
TCAGAAAAGGTTTTGGAGACTCTGCTTCGATCCTCTAATTCTGCATGAGCTTGGAATGGATCTTCGATCC
CGATCGTTCAAACATTTGGCAATAAAGTTTCTTAAGATTGAATCCTGTTGCCGGTCTTGCGACGATTATC
ATATAATTTCTGTTGAATTACGTTAAGCATGTAATAATTAACATGTAATGCATGACGTTATTTATGAGAT
GGGTTTTTATGATTAGAGTCCCGCAATTATACATTTAATACGCGATAGAAAACAAAATATAGCGCGCAAA
CTAGGATAAATTATCGCGCGCGGTGTCATCTATGTTACTAGATCGGGAATTGCCAAGCTAATTCTTGAAG
ACGAAAGGGCCTCGTGATACGCCTATTTTTATAGGTTAATGTCATGATAATAATGGTTTCTTAGACGTCA
GGTGGCACTTTTCGGGGAAATGTGCGCGGAACCCCTATTTGTTTATTTTTCTAAATACATTCAAATATGT
ATCCGCTCATGAGACAATAACCCTGATAAATGCTTCAATAATGGGACCGACTCGCGCTGTCAGGAGACTA
GAGCCAAGCTGATCTCCTTTGCCCCGGAGATCACCATGGACGACTTTCTCTATCTCTACGATCTAGGAAG
AAAGTTCGACGGAGAAGGTGACGATACCATGTTCACCACCGATAATGAGAAGATTAGCCTCTTCAATTTC
AGAAAGAATGCTGACCCACAGATGGTTAGAGAGGCCTACGCGGCAGGTCTGATCAAGACGATCTACCCGA
GTAATAATCTCCAGGAGATCAAATACCTTCCCAAGAAGGTTAAAGATGCAGTCAAAAGATTCAGGACTAA
CTGCATCAAGAACACAGAGAAAGATATATTTCTCAAGATCAGAAGTACTATTCCAGTATGGACGATTCAA
GGCTTGCTTCATAAACCAAGGCAAGTAATAGAGATTGGAGTCTCTAAGAAAGTAGTTCCTACTGAATCAA
AGGCCATGGAGTCAAAAATTCAGATCGAGGATCTAACAGAACTCGCCGTGAAGACTGGCGAACAGTTCAT
ACAGAGTCTTTTACGACTCAATGACAAGAAGAAAATCTTCGTCAACATGGTGGAGCACGACACTCTCGTC
TACTCCAAGAATATCAAAGATACAGTCTCAGAAGACCAAAGGGCTATTGAGACTTTTCAACAAAGGGTAA
TATCGGGAAACCTCCTCGGATTCCATTGCCCAGCTATCTGTCACTTCATCAAAAGGACAGTAGAAAAGGA
AGGTGGCACCTACAAATGCCATCATTGCGATAAAGGAAAGGCTATCGTTCAAGATGCCCCTGCCGACAGT
GGTCCCAAAGATGGACCCCCACCCACGAGGAGCATCGTGGAAAAAGAAGACGTTCCAACCACGTCTTCAA
AGCAAGTGGATTGATGTGATATCTCCACTGACGTAAGGGATGACGCACAATCCCACTATCCTTCGCAAGA
CCCTTCCTCTATATAAGGAAGTTCATTTCATTTGGAGAGGACTCCGGTATTTTTACAACAATTACCACAA
CAAAACAAACAACAAACAACATTACAATTTACTATTCTAGTCGAAATGGTGAGCAAGGGCGAGGAGCTGT
TCACCGGGGTGGTGCCCATCCTGGTCGAGCTGGACGGCGACGTAAACGGCCACAAGTTCAGCGTGTCCGG
CGAGGGCGAGGGCGATGCCACCTACGGCAAGCTGACCCTGAAGTTCATCTGCACCACCGGCAAGCTGCCC
GTGCCCTGGCCCACCCTCGTGACCACCCTGACCTACGGCGTGCAGTGCTTCAGCCGCTACCCCGACCACA
TGAAGCAGCACGACTTCTTCAAGTCCGCCATGCCCGAAGGCTACGTCCAGGAGCGCACCATCTTCTTCAA
GGACGACGGCAACTACAAGACCCGCGCCGAGGTGAAGTTCGAGGGCGACACCCTGGTGAACCGCATCGAG
CTGAAGGGCATCGACTTCAAGGAGGACGGCAACATCCTGGGGCACAAGCTGGAGTACAACTACAACAGCC
ACAACGTCTATATCATGGCCGACAAGCAGAAGAACGGCATCAAGGTGAACTTCAAGATCCGCCACAACAT
CGAGGACGGCAGCGTGCAGCTCGCCGACCACTACCAGCAGAACACCCCCATCGGCGACGGCCCCGTGCTG
CTGCCCGACAACCACTACCTGAGCACCCAGTCCGCCCTGAGCAAAGACCCCAACGAGAAGCGCGATCACA
TGGTCCTGCTGGAGTTCGTGACCGCCGCCGGGATCACTCTCGGCATGGACGAGCTGTACAAGGACGAGCT
GTAAGCTTGGAATGGATCTTCGATCCCGATCGTTCAAACATTTGGCAATAAAGTTTCTTAAGATTGAATC
CTGTTGCCGGTCTTGCGACGATTATCATATAATTTCTGTTGAATTACGTTAAGCATGTAATAATTAACAT
GTAATGCATGACGTTATTTATGAGATGGGTTTTTATGATTAGAGTCCCGCAATTATACATTTAATACGCG
ATAGAAAACAAAATATAGCGCGCAAACTAGGATAAATTATCGCGCGCGGTGTCATCTATGTTACTAGATC
GGGAATTGCCAAGCTAATTCTTGAAGACGAAAGGGCCTCGTGATACGCCTATTTTTATAGGTTAATGTCA
TGATAATAATGGTTTCTTAGACGTCAGGTGGCACTTTTCGGGGAAATGTGCGCGGAACCCCTATTTGTTT
ATTTTTCTAAATACATTCAAATATGTATCCGCTCATGAGACAATAACCCTGATAAATGCTTCAATAATGG
GACCGACTCGCGCTGTCATGAGACCGGATCCTGACAGGATATATTGGCGGGTAAACCTAAGAGAAAAGAG
CGTTTATTAGAATAATCGGATATTTAAAAGGGCGTGAAAAGGTTTATCCGTTCGTCCATTTGTATGTGCA
TGCCAACCACAGGGTTCCCCTCGGGATCAAAGTACTTTGATCCAACCCCTCCGCTGCTATAGTGCAGTCG
GCTTCTGACGTTCAGTGCAGCCGTCATCTGAAAACGACATGTCGCACAAGTCCTAAGTTACGCGACAGGC
TGCCGCCCTGCCCTTTTCCTGGCGTTTTCTTGTCGCGTGTTTTAGTCGCATAAAGTAGAATACTTGCGAC
TAGAACCGGAGACATTACGCCATGAACAAGAGCGCCGCCGCTGGCCTGCTGGGCTATGCCCGCGTCAGCA
CCGACGACCAGGACTTGACCAACCAACGGGCCGAACTGCACGCGGCCGGCTGCACCAAGCTGTTTTCCGA
GAAGATCACCGGCACCAGGCGCGACCGCCCGGAGCTGGCCAGGATGCTTGACCACCTACGCCCTGGCGAC
GTTGTGACAGTGACCAGGCTAGACCGCCTGGCCCGCAGCACCCGCGACCTACTGGACATTGCCGAGCGCA
TCCAGGAGGCCGGCGCGGGCCTGCGTAGCCTGGCAGAGCCGTGGGCCGACACCACCACGCCGGCCGGCCG
CATGGTGTTGACCGTGTTCGCCGGCATTGCCGAGTTCGAGCGTTCCCTAATCATCGACCGCACCCGGAGC
GGGCGCGAGGCCGCCAAGGCCCGAGGCGTGAAGTTTGGCCCCCGCCCTACCCTCACCCCGGCACAGATCG
CGCACGCCCGCGAGCTGATCGACCAGGAAGGCCGCACCGTGAAAGAGGCGGCTGCACTGCTTGGCGTGCA
TCGCTCGACCCTGTACCGCGCACTTGAGCGCAGCGAGGAAGTGACGCCCACCGAGGCCAGGCGGCGCGGT
GCCTTCCGTGAGGACGCATTGACCGAGGCCGACGCCCTGGCGGCCGCCGAGAATGAACGCCAAGAGGAAC
AAGCATGAAACCGCACCAGGACGGCCAGGACGAACCGTTTTTCATTACCGAAGAGATCGAGGCGGAGATG
ATCGCGGCCGGGTACGTGTTCGAGCCGCCCGCGCACCTCTCAACCGTGCGGCTGCATGAAATCCTGGCCG
GTTTGTCTGATGCCAAGCTGGCGGCCTGGCCGGCCAGCTTGGCCGCTGAAGAAACCGAGCGCCGCCGTCT
AAAAAGGTGATGTGTATTTGAGTAAAACAGCTTGCGTCATGCGGTCGCTGCGTATATGATGCGATGAGTA
AATAAACAAATACGCAAGGGGAACGCATGAAGGTTATCGCTGTACTTAACCAGAAAGGCGGGTCAGGCAA
GACGACCATCGCAACCCATCTAGCCCGCGCCCTGCAACTCGCCGGGGCCGATGTTCTGTTAGTCGATTCC
GATCCCCAGGGCAGTGCCCGCGATTGGGCGGCCGTGCGGGAAGATCAACCGCTAACCGTTGTCGGCATCG
ACCGCCCGACGATTGACCGCGACGTGAAGGCCATCGGCCGGCGCGACTTCGTAGTGATCGACGGAGCGCC
CCAGGCGGCGGACTTGGCTGTGTCCGCGATCAAGGCAGCCGACTTCGTGCTGATTCCGGTGCAGCCAAGC
CCTTACGACATATGGGCCACCGCCGACCTGGTGGAGCTGGTTAAGCAGCGCATTGAGGTCACGGATGGAA
GGCTACAAGCGGCCTTTGTCGTGTCGCGGGCGATCAAAGGCACGCGCATCGGCGGTGAGGTTGCCGAGGC
GCTGGCCGGGTACGAGCTGCCCATTCTTGAGTCCCGTATCACGCAGCGCGTGAGCTACCCAGGCACTGCC
GCCGCCGGCACAACCGTTCTTGAATCAGAACCCGAGGGCGACGCTGCCCGCGAGGTCCAGGCGCTGGCCG
CTGAAATTAAATCAAAACTCATTTGAGTTAATGAGGTAAAGAGAAAATGAGCAAAAGCACAAACACGCTA
AGTGCCGGCCGTCCGAGCGCACGCAGCAGCAAGGCTGCAACGTTGGCCAGCCTGGCAGACACGCCAGCCA
TGAAGCGGGTCAACTTTCAGTTGCCGGCGGAGGATCACACCAAGCTGAAGATGTACGCGGTACGCCAAGG
CAAGACCATTACCGAGCTGCTATCTGAATACATCGCGCAGCTACCAGAGTAAATGAGCAAATGAATAAAT
GAGTAGATGAATTTTAGCGGCTAAAGGAGGCGGCATGGAAAATCAAGAACAACCAGGCACCGACGCCGTG
GAATGCCCCATGTGTGGAGGAACGGGCGGTTGGCCAGGCGTAAGCGGCTGGGTTGCCTGCCGGCCCTGCA
ATGGCACTGGAACCCCCAAGCCCGAGGAATCGGCGTGAGCGGTCGCAAACCATCCGGCCCGGTACAAATC
GGCGCGGCGCTGGGTGATGACCTGGTGGAGAAGTTGAAGGCCGCGCAGGCCGCCCAGCGGCAACGCATCG
AGGCAGAAGCACGCCCCGGTGAATCGTGGCAAGCGGCCGCTGATCGAATCCGCAAAGAATCCCGGCAACC
GCCGGCAGCCGGTGCGCCGTCGATTAGGAAGCCGCCCAAGGGCGACGAGCAACCAGATTTTTTCGTTCCG
ATGCTCTATGACGTGGGCACCCGCGATAGTCGCAGCATCATGGACGTGGCCGTTTTCCGTCTGTCGAAGC
GTGACCGACGAGCTGGCGAGGTGATCCGCTACGAGCTTCCAGACGGGCACGTAGAGGTTTCCGCAGGGCC
GGCCGGCATGGCCAGTGTGTGGGATTACGACCTGGTACTGATGGCGGTTTCCCATCTAACCGAATCCATG
AACCGATACCGGGAAGGGAAGGGAGACAAGCCCGGCCGCGTGTTCCGTCCACACGTTGCGGACGTACTCA
AGTTCTGCCGGCGAGCCGATGGCGGAAAGCAGAAAGACGACCTGGTAGAAACCTGCATTCGGTTAAACAC
CACGCACGTTGCCATGCAGCGTACGAAGAAGGCCAAGAACGGCCGCCTGGTGACGGTATCCGAGGGTGAA
GCCTTGATTAGCCGCTACAAGATCGTAAAGAGCGAAACCGGGCGGCCGGAGTACATCGAGATCGAGCTAG
CTGATTGGATGTACCGCGAGATCACAGAAGGCAAGAACCCGGACGTGCTGACGGTTCACCCCGATTACTT
TTTGATCGATCCCGGCATCGGCCGTTTTCTCTACCGCCTGGCACGCCGCGCCGCAGGCAAGGCAGAAGCC
AGATGGTTGTTCAAGACGATCTACGAACGCAGTGGCAGCGCCGGAGAGTTCAAGAAGTTCTGTTTCACCG
TGCGCAAGCTGATCGGGTCAAATGACCTGCCGGAGTACGATTTGAAGGAGGAGGCGGGGCAGGCTGGCCC
GATCCTAGTCATGCGCTACCGCAACCTGATCGAGGGCGAAGCATCCGCCGGTTCCTAATGTACGGAGCAG
ATGCTAGGGCAAATTGCCCTAGCAGGGGAAAAAGGTCGAAAAGGACTCTTTCCTGTGGATAGCACGTACA
TTGGGAACCCAAAGCCGTACATTGGGAACCGGAACCCGTACATTGGGAACCCAAAGCCGTACATTGGGAA
CCGGTCACACATGTAAGTGACTGATATAAAAGAGAAAAAAGGCGATTTTTCCGCCTAAAACTCTTTAAAA
CTTATTAAAACTCTTAAAACCCGCCTGGCCTGTGCATAACTGTCTGGCCAGCGCACAGCCGAAGAGCTGC
AAAAAGCGCCTACCCTTCGGTCGCTGCGCTCCCTACGCCCCGCCGCTTCGCGTCGGCCTATCGCGGCCGC
TGGCCGCTCAAAAATGGCTGGCCTACGGCCAGGCAATCTACCAGGGCGCGGACAAGCCGCGCCGTCGCCA
CTCGACCGCCGGCGCCCACATCAAGGCACCCTGCCTCGCGCGTTTCGGTGATGACGGTGAAAACCTCTGA
CACATGCAGCTCCCGGTGACGGTCACAGCTTGTCTGTAAGCGGATGCCGGGAGCAGACAAGCCCGTCAGG
GCGCGTCAGCGGGTGTTGGCGGGTGTCGGGGCGCAGCCATGACCCAGTCACGTAGCGATAGCGGAGTGTA
TACTGGCTTAACTATGCGGCATCAGAGCAGATTGTACTGAGAGTGCACCATATGCGGTGTGAAATACCGC
ACAGATGCGTAAGGAGAAAATACCGCATCAGGCGCTCTTCCGCTTCCTCGCTCACTGACTCGCTGCGCTC
GGTCGTTCGGCTGCGGCGAGCGGTATCAGCTCACTCAAAGGCGGTAATACGGTTATCCACAGAATCAGGG
GATAACGCAGGAAAGAACATGTGAGCAAAAGGCCAGCAAAAGGCCAGGAACCGTAAAAAGGCCGCGTTGC
TGGCGTTTTTCCATAGGCTCCGCCCCCCTGACGAGCATCACAAAAATCGACGCTCAAGTCAGAGGTGGCG
AAACCCGACAGGACTATAAAGATACCAGGCGTTTCCCCCTGGAAGCTCCCTCGTGCGCTCTCCTGTTCCG
ACCCTGCCGCTTACCGGATACCTGTCCGCCTTTCTCCCTTCGGGAAGCGTGGCGCTTTCTCATAGCTCAC
GCTGTAGGTATCTCAGTTCGGTGTAGGTCGTTCGCTCCAAGCTGGGCTGTGTGCACGAACCCCCCGTTCA
GCCCGACCGCTGCGCCTTATCCGGTAACTATCGTCTTGAGTCCAACCCGGTAAGACACGACTTATCGCCA
CTGGCAGCAGCCACTGGTAACAGGATTAGCAGAGCGAGGTATGTAGGCGGTGCTACAGAGTTCTTGAAGT
GGTGGCCTAACTACGGCTACACTAGAAGGACAGTATTTGGTATCTGCGCTCTGCTGAAGCCAGTTACCTT
CGGAAAAAGAGTTGGTAGCTCTTGATCCGGCAAACAAACCACCGCTGGTAGCGGTGGTTTTTTTGTTTGC
AAGCAGCAGATTACGCGCAGAAAAAAAGGATCTCAAGAAGATCCTTTGATCTTTTCTACGGGGTCTGACG
CTCAGTGGAACGAAAACTCACGTTAAGGGATTTTGGTCATGCATTCTAGGTGATTATTTGCCGACTACCT
TGGTGATCTCGCCTTTCACGTAGTGGACAAATTCTTCCAACTGATCTGCGCGCGAGGCCAAGCGATCTTC
TTCTTGTCCAAGATAAGCCTGTCTAGCTTCAAGTATGACGGGCTGATACTGGGCCGGCAGGCGCTCCATT
GCCCAGTCGGCAGCGACATCCTTCGGCGCGATTTTGCCGGTTACTGCGCTGTACCAAATGCGGGACAACG
TAAGCACTACATTTCGCTCATCACCAGCCCAGTCGGGCGGCGAGTTCCATAGCGTTAAGGTTTCATTTAG
CGCCTCAAATAGATCCTGTTCAGGAACCGGATCAAAGAGTTCCTCCGCCGCTGGACCTACCAAGGCAACG
CTATGTTCTCTTGCTTTTGTCAGCAAGATAGCCAGATCAATGTCGATCGTGGCTGGCTCGAAGATACCTG
CAAGAATGTCATTGCGCTGCCATTCTCCAAATTGCAGTTCGCGCTTAGCTGGATAACGCCACGGAATGAT
GTCGTCGTGCACAACAATGGTGACTTCTACAGCGCGGAGAATCTCGCTCTCTCCAGGGGAAGCCGAAGTT
TCCAAAAGGTCGTTGATCAAAGCTCGCCGCGTTGTTTCATCAAGCCTTACGGTCACCGTAACCAGCAAAT
CAATATCACTGTGTGGCTTCAGGCCGCCATCCACTGCGGAGCCGTACAAATGTACGGCCAGCAACGTCGG
TTCGAGATGGCGCTCGATGACGCCAACTACCTCTGATAGTTGAGTCGATACTTCGGCGATCACCGCTTCC
CTCATAATGTTTAACTTTGTTTTAGGGCGACTGCCCTGCTGCGTAACATCGTTGCTGCTCCATAACATCA
AACATCGACCCACGGCGTAACGCGCTTGCTGCTTGGATGCCCGAGGCATAGACTGTACCCCAAAAAAACA
GTCATAACAAGCCATGAAAACCGCCACTGCGCCGTTACCACCGCTGCGTTCGGTCAAGGTTCTGGACCAG
TTGCGTGAGCGCATACGCTACTTGCATTACAGCTTACGAACCGAACAGGCTTATGTCCACTGGGTTCGTG
CCTTCATCCGTTTCCACGGTGTGCGTCACCCGGCAACCTTGGGTAGCAGCGAAGTCGAGGCATTTCTGTC
CTGGCTGGAACAGAACTTATTATTTCCTTCCTCTTTTCTACAGTATTTAAAGATACCCCAAGAAGCTAAT
TATAACAAGACGAACTCCAATTCACTGTTCCTTGCATTCTAAAACCTTAAATACCAGAAAACAGCTTTTT
CAAAGTTGTTTTCAAAGTTGGCGTATAACATAGTATCGACGGAGCCGATTTTGAAACCGCGGTGATCACA
GGCAGCAACGCTCTGTCATCGTTACAATCAACATGCTACCCTCCGCGAGATCATCCGTGTTTCAAACCCG
GCAGCTTAGTTGCCGTTCTTCCGAATAGCATCGGTAACATGAGCAAAGTCTGCCGCCTTACAACGGCTCT
CCCGCTGACGCCGTCCCGGACTGATGGGCTGCCTGTATCGAGTGGTGATTTTGTGCCGAGCTGCCGGTCG
GGGAGCTGTTGGCTGGCTGGTGGCAGGATATATTGTGGTGTAAACATAACGGATCCGGTCTCA
Features (pLannotate 1.2.2; 42 found; start..end, strand, type, name):
     17..62      +  promoter       CUP1 promoter (fragment): S. cerevisiae CUP1; inducible metallothionein promoter, regulated by Cu2+
     63..106     +  promoter       CUP1 promoter (fragment): S. cerevisiae CUP1; inducible metallothionein promoter, regulated by Cu2+
    107..150     +  promoter       CUP1 promoter (fragment): S. cerevisiae CUP1; inducible metallothionein promoter, regulated by Cu2+
    153..198     +  promoter       CUP1 promoter (fragment): S. cerevisiae CUP1; inducible metallothionein promoter, regulated by Cu2+
    315..361     +  protein_bind   phage φC31 attP (fragment): attachment site of phage φC31 phage φC31 integrase
    362..1068    +  terminator     OCS terminator: octopine synthase terminator
   1077..1110    +  protein_bind   attB: minimal attB site for the φC31 integrase (Groth et al., 2000) phage φC31 integrase
   6283..6535    +  terminator     NOS terminator: nopaline synthase terminator and poly(A) signal
   6656..6743    +  promoter       AmpR promoter (fragment): bla
   7541..7885    +  promoter       CaMV 35S promoter: strong constitutive promoter from cauliflower mosaic virus
   7838..7884    +  promoter       minimal CaMV 35S promoter: minimal 35S promoter from cauliflower mosaic virus
   7917..7942    +  misc_feature   TMV Ω (fragment): translational enhancer from the tobacco mosaic virus 5'-leader sequence (Gallie et al., 1988)
   8903..9155    +  terminator     NOS terminator: nopaline synthase terminator and poly(A) signal
   9276..9363    +  promoter       AmpR promoter (fragment): bla
  10161..10505   +  promoter       CaMV 35S promoter: strong constitutive promoter from cauliflower mosaic virus
  10458..10504   +  promoter       minimal CaMV 35S promoter: minimal 35S promoter from cauliflower mosaic virus
  10537..10562   +  misc_feature   TMV Ω (fragment): translational enhancer from the tobacco mosaic virus 5'-leader sequence (Gallie et al., 1988)
  11406..11658   +  terminator     NOS terminator: nopaline synthase terminator and poly(A) signal
  11779..11866   +  promoter       AmpR promoter (fragment): bla
  12502..12846   +  promoter       CaMV 35S promoter: strong constitutive promoter from cauliflower mosaic virus
  12799..12845   +  promoter       minimal CaMV 35S promoter: minimal 35S promoter from cauliflower mosaic virus
  12878..12903   +  misc_feature   TMV Ω (fragment): translational enhancer from the tobacco mosaic virus 5'-leader sequence (Gallie et al., 1988)
  14212..14464   +  terminator     NOS terminator: nopaline synthase terminator and poly(A) signal
  14585..14672   +  promoter       AmpR promoter (fragment): bla
  15308..15652   +  promoter       CaMV 35S promoter: strong constitutive promoter from cauliflower mosaic virus
  15605..15651   +  promoter       minimal CaMV 35S promoter: minimal 35S promoter from cauliflower mosaic virus
  15684..15709   +  misc_feature   TMV Ω (fragment): translational enhancer from the tobacco mosaic virus 5'-leader sequence (Gallie et al., 1988)
  15726..16442   +  CDS            EGFP: EGFP is a basic (constitutively fluorescent) green fluorescent protein published in 1996, derived from Aequorea victoria. It is reported to be a rapidly-maturing weak dimer with moderate acid sensitivity.
  16478..16730   +  terminator     NOS terminator: nopaline synthase terminator and poly(A) signal
  16851..16938   +  promoter       AmpR promoter (fragment): bla
  16972..16996   +  misc_feature   RB T-DNA repeat: right border repeat from nopaline C58 T-DNA
  17336..17737   +  CDS            Y4CG_SINFN (fragment): Protein inferred from homology: Swiss-Prot protein existence level 3. From Sinorhizobium fredii (strain NBRC 101917 / NGR234).
  18297..18926   +  CDS            pVS1 StaA: stability protein from the Pseudomonas plasmid pVS1 (Heeb et al., 2000)
  19355..20428   +  CDS            pVS1 RepA: replication protein from the Pseudomonas plasmid pVS1 (Heeb et al., 2000)
  20494..20688   +  rep_origin     pVS1 oriV: origin of replication for the Pseudomonas plasmid pVS1 (Heeb et al., 2000)
  20891..20930   +  CDS            rop (fragment): Rop protein, which maintains plasmids at low copy number; rop
  21032..21172   +  misc_feature   bom: basis of mobility region from pBR322
  21358..21946   -  rep_origin     ori: high-copy-number ColE1/pMB1/pBR322/pUC origin of replication
  22037..22825   -  CDS            aadA: S3AD_ECOLX - Experimental evidence at protein level: Swiss-Prot protein existence level 1. Mediates bacterial resistance to the antibiotics streptomycin and spectinomycin. From Escherichia coli.
  22832..22888   -  CDS            GmR (fragment): gentamycin acetyltransferase; aacC1; confers resistance to gentamycin
  23064..23087   -  promoter       Pc promoter (fragment): intI1 (promoter lies within the coding sequence); class 1 integron promoter
  23611..23635   +  misc_feature   LB T-DNA repeat: left border repeat from nopaline C58 T-DNA
