[The description below was written by a language model from this plasmid's Addgene catalogue record and pLannotate feature annotations shown in this document.]
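Description:
GB4655 is a large (about 23.7 kb) GoldenBraid multigene module built in the pDGB3_omega1 backbone, a plant binary vector derived from pCambia1302. It carries left and right T-DNA border repeats for Agrobacterium-mediated transfer into plant cells. The pVS1 replicon (oriV, RepA, StaA) maintains it in Agrobacterium, and a ColE1/pMB1-type high-copy origin with the bom region maintains it in E. coli. Selection in bacteria is through aadA, which confers spectinomycin/streptomycin resistance. The insert was assembled through BsmBI sites that were destroyed during cloning, and internal BsaI and BsmBI sites were removed to keep the parts compatible with the assembly standard.

The payload reconstitutes the fungal autonomous bioluminescence pathway with one gated step. At the start of the T-DNA, four repeated fragments annotated as copper-responsive CUP1 promoter sequence (the copper-binding sites, "CBS") lie upstream of an OCS terminator flanked by φC31 attP and attB sites. These are followed by the HispS coding region and a NOS terminator. By design, the terminator appears to block HispS transcription until PhiC31 integrase recombines the att sites, so HispS expression requires both recombination and copper induction. The copper-sensing transcription factor and the integrase are not annotated here and are presumably supplied separately.

Downstream, four units, each with a CaMV 35S promoter, TMV Ω leader fragment and NOS terminator, correspond to the constitutively expressed CPH, LUZ, H3H and EGFP. Only EGFP is recognised as a CDS in the feature table. The insert name also lists p19, but no matching feature or fifth cassette is annotated. The construct serves as a quantitative, switchable luminescence reporter for plant synthetic biology, with EGFP as a constitutively expressed fluorescent marker.
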