Addgene plasmid #215268: GB4655
Purpose: Module for the copper and PhiC31 regulated expression of HispS and the constitutive expression of CPH, LUZ, H3H and eGFP.
Depositing lab: Diego Orzaez. Depositing organization: Instituto de Biologia Molecular y Celular de Plantas. Publication: A quantitative autonomous bioluminescence reporter system with a wide dynamic range for Plant Synthetic Biology. Calvache C, Vazquez-Vilar M, Moreno-Gimenez E, Orzaez D. Plant Biotechnol J. 2024 Jan;22(1):37-47. doi: 10.1111/pbi.14146. Epub 2023 Oct 26. PubMed 37882352.
Backbone
  Vector backbone: pDGB3_omega1
  Backbone manufacturer: self-made; derived from pCambia1302 generated at the Cambia Institute
  Vector type: Synthetic Biology
Growth in bacteria
  Bacterial resistance: Spectinomycin, 50 μg/mL
  Growth temperature: 37°C
  Growth strain: DH5alpha
  Copy number: High Copy
Gene/Insert
  Gene/Insert name: CBS-att-OCS-HispS-tNos-SF-CPH-SF-LUZ-H3H-EGFP-p19
  Species: Synthetic
  Mutation: BsaI and BsmBI sites removed
  Cloning method: Restriction Enzyme; 5′ cloning site BsmBI (destroyed during cloning); 3′ cloning site BsmBI (destroyed during cloning)
Terms and licenses: Academic/Nonprofit Terms; Industry Terms: Not Available to Industry
How to cite: GB4655 was a gift from Diego Orzaez (Addgene plasmid # 215268 ; http://n2t.net/addgene:215268 ; RRID:Addgene_215268)
